>Addgene plasmid #201978 | pBEL2709 | addgene full sequence | sequence record 400021 | Addgene NGS Result
ACGACGAGGGCCACTCTTGGCCGCAAACGGCCAAACATTTCGGGCTGCATCTGGACACCGTTAAGCGACT
CGGCTATCGGGCGAGGAAAGAGCGTGCGGCAGAACAGGAAGCGGCTCAAAAGGCCCACAACGAAGCCGAC
AATCCACCGCTGTTCTAACGCAATTGGGGAGCGGGTGTCGCGGGGGTTCCGTGGGGGGTTCCGTTGCAAC
GGGTCGGACAGGTAAAAGTCCTGGTAGACGCTAGTTTTCTGGTTTGGGCCATGCCTGTCTCGTTGCGTGT
TTCGTTGCGCCCGTTTTGAATACCAGCCAGACGAGACGGGGTTCTACGAATCTTGGTCGATACCAAGCCA
TTTCCGCTGAATATCGGGGAGCTCACCGCCAGAATCGGTGGTTGTGGTGATGTACGTGGCGAACTCCGTT
GTAGTGCCTGTGGTGGCATCCGTGGCGCGGCCGCGGTACCAGATCTTTAAATCTAGACGGTGACCACAAC
GCGCCCGCTTTGATCGGGGACGTCTGCGGCCGACCATTTACGGGTCTTGTTGTCGTTGGCGGTCATGGGC
CGAACATACTCACCCGGATCGGAGGGCCGAGGACAAGGTCGAACGAGGGGCATGACCCGGTGCGGGGCTT
CTTGCACTCGGCATAGGCGAGTGCTAAGAATAACGTTGGCACTCGCGACCGGTGAGTGCTAGGTCGGGAC
GGTGAGGCCAGGCCCGTCGTCGCAGCGAGTGGCAGCGAGGACAACTTGAGCCGTCCGTCGCGGGCACTGC
GCCCGGCCAGCGTAAGTAGCGGGGTTGCCGTCACCCGGTGACCCCCGTTTCATCCCCGATCCGGAGGAAT
CACTTCGCAATGGGCGTCCAAATCGACGTGACGGGGTTGAGCAAGTCTTTCGGGTCGTCAAAGATCTGGG
AAGACGTGACCATGTCGATCCCGGCCGGCGAGGTGAGCGTGCTGCTGGGCCCCTCCGGTACCGGCAAATC
CGTGTTCCTGAAGTCGCTGATCGGTTTGCTCCGCCCCGAACGTGGCTCCATCGTCATCGACGGCACCGAC
ATCCTGCAGTGCTCGGCCAAGGAGCTCTACGAGATCCGCACGCTGTTCGGTGTGCTGTTCCAGGACGGCG
CGCTGTTCGGCTCGATGAACATCTACGACAACACCGCGTTCCCGCTCCGTGAGCACACCAAGAAGAGCGA
GAGCGAAATCCGCAAGATCGTGATGGAGAAGCTCGACCTGGTCGGTATGCCCAACGACGGGCACAAGTTC
CCCGGTGAGATCTCCGGCGGTATGCGCAAGCGCGCCGGTCTGGCCCGCGCACTCGTGCTCGATCCGGAGA
TCATCCTCTGCGACGAGCCGGACTCGGGTCTGGACCCGGTGCGTACGGCCTACCTGTCGCAGCTGCTGAT
CGACATCAACGCGCAGATCGACGCGACCGTGCTGATCGTGACGCACAACATCAACATCGCCCGCACCGTG
CCCGACAACATGGGCATGCTGTTCCGCAAGCAGCTGGTGATGTTCGGCCCGCGTGAGGTGCTTCTGACCA
GCGAGGAGCCGGTGGTCAAGCAGTTCCTCAACGGCCGCCGTATCGGCCCGATCGGTATGTCGGAGGAGAA
GGACGAGGCCACCGCGGCCGCCGAGCAGGCCCTGGTGGACGCCGGCCAGCACGACGGCGGTGTCGAGGAG
ATCGAGGGTGTGCCGCCGCAGCTGCAGGCCACCCCGGGTATGCCCGAGCGCAAGGCCGTGGCCCGCCGCA
AGGCCCGCGTGCGCGAGATCCTGCACACCCTCTAAGATCCAGCTGCAGAATTCGAAGCTTATCGATGTCG
ACGTAGTTAACTAGCGTACGATCGACTGCCAGGCATCAAATAAAACGAAAGGCTCAGTCGAAAGACTGGG
CCTTTCGTTTTATGCCATCATGGCCGCGGTGATCAGCTAGCTCGAGCACGTGTTGACAATTAATCATCGG
CATAGTATATCGGCATAGTATAATACGACAAGGTGAGGAACTAAACCATGGCTAAGTTGACCAGTGCCGT
TCCGGTGCTCACCGCGCGCGACGTCGCCGGAGCGGTCGAGTTCTGGACCGACCGGCTCGGGTTCTCCCGG
GACTTCGTGGAGGACGACTTCGCCGGTGTGGTCCGGGACGACGTGACCCTGTTCATCAGCGCGGTCCAGG
ACCAGGTGGTGCCGGACAACACCCTGGCCTGGGTGTGGGTGCGCGGCCTGGACGAGCTGTACACCGAGTG
GTCGGAGGTCGTGTCCACGAACTTCCGGGACGCCTCCGGGCCGGCCATGACCGAGATCGGCGAGCAGCCG
TGGGGGCGGGAGTTCGCCCTGCGCGACCCGGCCGGCAACTGCGTGCACTTCGTGGCCGAGGAGCAGGACT
GAGAATCTAGTTCCATGAGCGTCAGACCCCGTAGAAAAGATCAAAGGATCTTCTTGAGATCCTTTTTTTC
TGCGCGTAATCTGCTGCTTGCAAACAAAAAAACCACCGCTACCAGCGGTGGTTTGTTTGCCGGATCAAGA
GCTACCAACTCTTTTTCCGAAGGTAACTGGCTTCAGCAGAGCGCAGATACCAAATACTGTCCTTCTAGTG
TAGCCGTAGTTAGGCCACCACTTCAAGAACTCTGTAGCACCGCCTACATACCTCGCTCTGCTAATCCTGT
TACCAGTGGCTGCTGCCAGTGGCGATAAGTCGTGTCTTACCGGGTTGGACTCAAGACGATAGTTACCGGA
TAAGGCGCAGCGGTCGGGCTGAACGGGGGGTTCGTGCACACAGCCCAGCTTGGAGCGAACGACCTACACC
GAACTGAGATACCTACAGCGTGAGCTATGAGAAAGCGCCACGCTTCCCGAGGGGAGAAAGGCGGACAGGT
ATCCGGTAAGCGGCAGGGTCGGAACAGGAGAGCGCACGAGGGAGCTTCCAGGGGGAAACGCCTGGTATCT
TTATAGTCCTGTCGGGTTTCGCCACCTCTGACTTGAGCGTCGATTTTTGTGATGCTCGTCAGGGGGGCGG
AGCCTATGGAAAAACGCCAGCAACGCGGCCTTTTTACGGTTCCTGGCCTTTTGCTGGCCTTTTGCTCACA
TGTTCTTTCCTGCGTTATCCCCTGATTCTGTGGATAACCGTATTACCGCCTTTGAGTGAGCTGATACCGC
TCGCCGCAGCCGAACGACCGAGCGCAACGCGTGAGCCCACCAGCTCCGTAAGTTCGGGCGCTGTGTGGCT
CGTACCCGCGCATTCAGGCGGCAGGGGGTCTAACGGGTCTAAGGCGGCGTGTACGGCCGCCACAGCGGCT
CTCAGCGGCCCGGAAACGTCCTCGAAACGACGCATGTGTTCCTCCTGGTTGGTACAGGTGGTTGGGGGTG
CTCGGCTGTCGCTGGTGTTCCACCACCAGGGCTCGACGGGAGAGCGGGGGAGTGTGCAGTTGTGGGGTGG
CCCCTCAGCGAAATATCTGACTTGGAGCTCGTGTCGGACCATACACCGGTGATTAATCGTGGTCTACTAC
CAAGCGTGAGCCACGTCGCCGACGAATTTGAGCAGCTCTGGCTGCCGTACTGGCCGCTGGCAAGCGACGA
TCTGCTCGAGGGGATCTACCGCCAAAGCCGCGCGTCGGCCCTAGGCCGCCGGTACATCGAGGCGAACCCA
ACAGCGCTGGCAAACCTGCTGGTCGTGGACGTAGACCATCCAGACGCAGCGCTCCGAGCGCTCAGCGCCC
GGGGGTCCCATCCGCTGCCCAACGCGATCGTGGGCAATCGCGCCAACGGCCACGCACACGCAGTGTGGGC
ACTCAACGCCCCTGTTCCACGCACCGAATACGCGCGGCGTAAGCCGCTCGCATACATGGCGGCGTGCGCC
GAAGGCCTTCGGCGCGCCGTCGATGGCGACCGCAGTTACTCAGGCCTCATGACCAAAAACCCCGGCCACA
TCGCCTGGGAAACGGAATGGCTCCACTCAGATCTCTACACACTCAGCCACATCGAGGCCGAGCTCGGCGC
GAACATGCCACCGCCGCGCTGGCGTCAGCAGACCACGTACAAAGCGGCTCCGACGCCGCTAGGGCGGAAT
TGCGCACTGTTCGATTCCGTCAGGTTGTGGGCCTATCGTCCCGCCCTCATGCGGATCTACCTGCCGACCC
GGAACGTGGACGGACTCGGCCGCGCGATCTATGCCGAGTGCCACGCGCGAAACGCCGAATTTCCGTGCAA
CGACGTGTGTCCCGGACCGCTACCGGACAGCGAGGTCCGCGCCATCGCCAACAGCATTTGGCGTTGGATC
ACAACCAAGTCGCGCATTTGGGCGGACGGGATCGTGGTCTACGAGGCCACACTCAGTGCGCGCCAGTCGG
CCATCTCGCGGAAGGGCGCAGCAGCGCGCACGGCGGCGAGCACAGTTGCGCGGCGCGCAAAGTCCGCGTC
AGCCATGGAGGCATTGCTATGAGCGACGGCTACAGCGACGGCTACAACCGGCAGCCGACTGTCCGCAAAA
AGCGGCGCGTGACCGCCGCCGAAGGCGCTCGAATCACCGGACTATCCGAACGCCACGTCGTCCGGCTCGT
GGCGCAGGAACGCAGCGAGTGGCTCGCCGAGCAGGCTGCACGCCGCGAACGCATCCGCGCCTATCACG
Features (pLannotate 1.2.2; 6 found; start..end, strand, type, name):
    844..1782    +  CDS            mkl (fragment): MKL_MYCTU - Experimental evidence at protein level: Swiss-Prot protein existence level 1. Not known, could be involved in the transport of ribonucleotides. From Mycobacterium tuberculosis (strain ATCC 25618 / H37Rv).
   1793..1810    -  misc_feature   MCS (fragment): multiple cloning site
   1857..1903    +  terminator     rrnB T1 terminator: transcription terminator T1 from the E. coli rrnB gene
   1942..1989    +  promoter       EM7 promoter: synthetic bacterial promoter&nbsp
   2008..2382    +  CDS            BleoR: antibiotic-binding protein; Sh ble from Streptoalloteichus hindustanus; confers resistance to bleomycin, phleomycin, and Zeocin™
   2434..3022    +  rep_origin     ori: high-copy-number ColE1/pMB1/pBR322/pUC origin of replication
