[The description below was written by a language model from this plasmid's Addgene catalogue record and pLannotate feature annotations shown in this document.]
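Description:
pBEL2709 is a bacterial expression plasmid built on pMV261-Zeo, a zeocin-selectable derivative of the pMV261 family of E. coli–mycobacteria shuttle vectors. It is designed to complement Mycobacterium smegmatis with a truncated form of MceG. The insert, introduced by Gibson assembly, is the M. smegmatis mceG gene (MSMEG_1366) carrying a deletion of residues 312–360. MceG is the ATPase component associated with mycobacterial MCE lipid transport systems. The automated annotation recognises the open reading frame only by its similarity to the M. tuberculosis homologue Mkl, which explains the "mkl (fragment)" label. The functional note attached to that label is a legacy database description rather than a statement about this construct.

In the 4.6 kb sequenced record, the mceG coding region is followed by a remnant of the multiple cloning site and the E. coli rrnB T1 transcription terminator. Downstream, a synthetic EM7 promoter drives the Sh ble gene (BleoR), which confers resistance to zeocin, bleomycin and phleomycin and is the only selectable marker. A ColE1/pUC-type origin supports propagation in E. coli, although the catalogue lists the plasmid as low copy. The feature table does not annotate the promoter driving mceG or a mycobacterial replication origin. Unannotated regions upstream of the insert and after the E. coli origin presumably hold these backbone elements, but the record does not identify them.

The plasmid is intended for complementation experiments in M. smegmatis that test whether the segment spanning residues 312–360 is required for MceG function. This fits the associated structural study of an endogenous mycobacterial MCE lipid transporter.
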