Addgene plasmid #201978: pBEL2709
Purpose: Complementation of M. smegmatis MceG(∆312-360)
Depositing lab: Gira Bhabha & Damian Ekiert. Depositing organization: NYU Grossman School of Medicine. Publication: Structure of an endogenous mycobacterial MCE lipid transporter. Chen J, Fruhauf A, Fan C, Ponce J, Ueberheide B, Bhabha G, Ekiert D. Res Sq. 2023 Jan 10:rs.3.rs-2412186. doi: 10.21203/rs.3.rs-2412186/v1. Preprint. PubMed 36711512.
Backbone
  Vector backbone: pMV261-Zeo
  Vector type: Bacterial Expression
Growth in bacteria
  Bacterial resistance: Bleocin (Zeocin), 50 μg/mL
  Growth temperature: 37°C
  Growth strain: DH5alpha
  Copy number: Low Copy
Gene/Insert
  Gene/Insert name: mceG (alt name: MSMEG_1366)
  Species: M. smegmatis
  Mutation: Deletion of residues 312-360
  Cloning method: Gibson Cloning
  Sequencing primers: 5′ cagcgaggacaacttgag; 3′ tgtcaacacgtgctcgag
Resource information
  A portion of this plasmid was derived from a plasmid made by: Jeffery Cox (source of pMV261-Zeo plasmid)
Terms and licenses: Academic/Nonprofit Terms; Industry Terms: Not Available to Industry
Depositor comments: Please visit https://www.biorxiv.org/content/10.1101/2022.12.08.519548v2.full for bioRxiv preprint.
How to cite: pBEL2709 was a gift from Gira Bhabha & Damian Ekiert (Addgene plasmid # 201978 ; http://n2t.net/addgene:201978 ; RRID:Addgene_201978)
